Addgene plasmid #105410: pJOG659
Purpose: Synthetic biology
Depositing lab: Johannes Stuttmann. Depositing organization: Martin-Luther-Universitaet Halle-Wittenberg. Publication: Peripheral infrastructure vectors and an extended set of plant parts for the Modular Cloning system. Gantner J, Ordon J, Ilse T, Kretschmer C, Gruetzner R, Lofke C, Dagdas Y, Burstenbinder K, Marillonnet S, Stuttmann J. PLoS One. 2018 May 30;13(5):e0197185. doi: 10.1371/journal.pone.0197185. eCollection 2018. PubMed 29847550.
Backbone
  Vector backbone: pAGM1301 (Engler et al., 2014)
  Vector type: Synthetic Biology
Growth in bacteria
  Bacterial resistance: Spectinomycin, 50 μg/mL
  Growth temperature: 37°C
  Growth strain: DH5alpha
  Copy number: High Copy
Gene/Insert
  Gene/Insert name: Luciferase CDS fused to 3xHA tag
  Species: Synthetic
  Mutation: BsaI/ BpiI restriction sites removed
  Cloning method: Restriction Enzyme; 5′ cloning site BpiI (destroyed during cloning); 3′ cloning site BpiI (destroyed during cloning)
  Sequencing primers: 5′ CTTTGAGTGAGCTGATACCG; 3′ GGGTTCCGCGCACATTTC
Terms and licenses: Academic/Nonprofit Terms; Industry Terms: Not Available to Industry
How to cite: pJOG659 was a gift from Johannes Stuttmann (Addgene plasmid # 105410 ; http://n2t.net/addgene:105410 ; RRID:Addgene_105410)
