[The description below was written by a language model from this plasmid's Addgene catalogue record and pLannotate feature annotations shown in this document.]
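Description:
pJOG659 is a small (about 3.3 kb) Modular Cloning (MoClo) parts plasmid built on the pAGM1301 backbone, one of the level 0 acceptor vectors of the Golden Gate-based plant synthetic biology toolkit. It is a purely bacterial propagation vector. It replicates from a high-copy ColE1/pUC-type origin and is selected with spectinomycin through the aadA adenylyltransferase gene. That gene lies downstream of an AmpR (bla) promoter and short integrase and gentamicin-acetyltransferase remnants, which are probably carry-over from the integron-type cassette that supplied the marker. A short lacI fragment next to the insert appears to be a leftover of the backbone's original cloning region.

The payload is a luciferase coding sequence fused in frame at its C-terminus to a triple HA epitope tag. The catalogue entry says only "luciferase", but the sequence annotation identifies it as Renilla reniformis luciferase (Rluc). It is called as a fragment, which may reflect trimmed ends or sequence changes in this module. Internal BsaI and BpiI recognition sites have been removed ("domesticated") so that the part survives Type IIS assembly reactions. The fragment was inserted via BpiI, and those sites were destroyed in the process. No promoter or terminator is annotated around the insert, so the plasmid is not an expression construct in its own right.

It serves as a standardised coding-sequence module that is combined with promoter, terminator and other parts in one-pot Golden Gate reactions to build transcription units for plant work. The resulting protein can be followed by its luminescence and detected through the HA tag. The record does not state the exact fusion overhangs or module position.
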