Features (pLannotate 1.2.2; 8 found; start..end, strand, type, name):
    286..335     +  CDS            lacI (fragment): lac repressor; lacI; The lac repressor binds to the lac operator to inhibit transcription in E. coli. This inhibition can be relieved by adding lactose or isopropyl-β-D-thiogalactopyranoside (IPTG).
    358..1288    +  CDS            Rluc (fragment): luciferase from the anthozoan coelenterate Renilla reniformis (sea pansy)
   1297..1386    +  CDS            3xHA: three tandem HA epitope tags
   1517..1621    +  promoter       AmpR promoter: bla
   1612..1692    -  CDS            int (fragment): INT2_ECOLX - Protein inferred from homology: Swiss-Prot protein existence level 3. Putative integrase believed to be involved in the insertion of antibiotic resistance genes into plasmids and transposons. From Escherichia coli.
   1780..1836    +  CDS            GmR (fragment): gentamycin acetyltransferase; aacC1; confers resistance to gentamycin
   1843..2631    +  CDS            aadA: S3AD_ECOLX - Experimental evidence at protein level: Swiss-Prot protein existence level 1. Mediates bacterial resistance to the antibiotics streptomycin and spectinomycin. From Escherichia coli.
   2805..103     +  rep_origin     ori (across the origin): high-copy-number ColE1/pMB1/pBR322/pUC origin of replication
>Addgene plasmid #105410 | pJOG659 | addgene full sequence | sequence record 207367 | Addgene NGS Result
AGGGGGAAACGCCTGGTATCTTTATAGTCCTGTCGGGTTTCGCCACCTCTGACTTGAGCGTCGATTTTTG
TGATGCTCGTCAGGGGGGCGGAGCCTATGGAAAAACGCCAGCAACGCGGCCTTTTTACGGTTCCTGGCCT
TTTGCTGGCCTTTTGCTCACATGTTCTTTCCTGCGTTATCCCCTGATTCTGTGGATAACCGTATTACCGC
CTTTGAGTGAGCTGATACCGCTCGCCGCAGCCGAACGACCGAGCGCAGCGAGTCAGTGAGCGAGGAAGCG
GAAGAGCGCCCAATACGCAAACCGCCTCTCCCCGCGCGTTGGCCGATTCATTAATCACTCTGTGGTCTCA
TTCGGCTACTTCGAAAGTTTATGATCCAGAACAAAGGAAACGGATGATAACTGGTCCGCAGTGGTGGGCC
AGATGTAAACAAATGAATGTTCTTGATTCATTTATTAATTATTATGATTCAGAAAAACATGCAGAAAATG
CTGTTATTTTTTTACATGGTAACGCGGCCTCTTCTTATTTATGGCGACATGTTGTGCCACATATTGAGCC
AGTAGCGCGGTGTATTATACCAGACCTTATTGGTATGGGCAAATCAGGCAAATCTGGTAATGGTTCTTAT
AGGTTACTTGATCATTACAAATATCTTACTGCATGGTTTGAACTTCTTAATTTACCAAAGAAGATCATTT
TTGTCGGCCATGATTGGGGTGCTTGTTTGGCATTTCATTATAGCTATGAGCATCAAGATAAGATCAAAGC
AATAGTTCACGCTGAAAGTGTAGTAGATGTGATTGAATCATGGGATGAATGGCCTGATATTGAAGAAGAT
ATTGCGTTGATCAAATCTGAAGAAGGAGAAAAAATGGTTTTGGAGAATAACTTCTTCGTGGAAACCATGT
TGCCATCAAAAATCATGAGAAAGTTAGAACCAGAAGAATTTGCAGCATATCTTGAACCATTCAAAGAGAA
AGGTGAAGTTCGTCGTCCAACATTATCATGGCCTCGTGAAATCCCGTTAGTAAAAGGTGGTAAACCTGAC
GTTGTACAAATTGTTAGGAATTATAATGCTTATCTACGTGCAAGTGATGATTTACCAAAAATGTTTATTG
AATCGGACCCAGGATTCTTTTCCAATGCTATTGTTGAAGGTGCCAAGAAGTTTCCTAATACTGAATTTGT
CAAAGTAAAAGGCCTTCATTTTTCGCAAGAAGATGCACCTGATGAAATGGGAAAATATATCAAATCGTTC
GTTGAGCGAGTTCTCAAAAATGAACAATCTGCTGCCTACCCATACGATGTTCCTGACTATGCGGGCTATC
CCTATGACGTCCCGGACTATGCAGGATCCTATCCATATGACGTTCCAGATTACGCTGCCTAGCTTTGAGA
CCACGAAGTGGCTCTTCAGTGGACGAAAGGGCCTCGTGATACGCCTATTTTTATAGGTTAATGTCATGAT
AATAATGGTTTCTTAGACGTCAGGTGGCACTTTTCGGGGAAATGTGCGCGGAACCCCTATTTGTTTATTT
TTCTAAATACATTCAAATATGTATCCGCTCATGAGACAATAACCCTGATAAATGCTTCAATAATATTGAA
AAAGGAAGAGTATGCGCTCACGCAACTGGTCCAGAACCTTGACCGAACGCAGCGGTGGTAACGGCGCAGT
GGCGGTTTTCATGGCTTGTTATGACTGTTTTTTTTTGGGGTACAGTCTATGCCTCGGGCATCCAAGCAGC
AAGCGCGTTACGCCGTGGGTCGATGTTTGATGTTATGGAGCAGCAACGATGTTACGCAGCAGGGCAGTCG
CCCTAAAACAAAGTTAAACATCATGAGGGAAGCGGTGATCGCCGAAGTATCGACTCAACTATCAGAGGTA
GTTGGCGTCATCGAGCGCCATCTCGAACCGACGTTGCTGGCCGTACATTTGTACGGCTCCGCAGTGGATG
GCGGCCTGAAGCCACACAGCGATATTGATTTGCTGGTTACGGTGACCGTAAGGCTTGATGAAACAACGCG
GCGAGCTTTGATCAACGACCTTTTGGAAACTTCGGCTTCCCCTGGAGAGAGCGAGATTCTCCGCGCTGTA
GAAGTCACCATTGTTGTGCACGACGACATCATTCCGTGGCGTTATCCAGCTAAGCGCGAACTGCAATTTG
GAGAATGGCAGCGCAATGACATTCTTGCAGGTATCTTCGAGCCAGCCACGATCGACATTGATCTGGCTAT
CTTGCTGACAAAAGCAAGAGAACATAGCGTTGCCTTGGTAGGTCCAGCGGCGGAGGAACTCTTTGATCCG
GTTCCTGAACAGGATCTATTTGAGGCGCTAAATGAAACCTTAACGCTATGGAACTCGCCGCCCGACTGGG
CTGGCGATGAGCGAAATGTAGTGCTTACGTTGTCCCGCATTTGGTACAGCGCAGTAACCGGCAAAATCGC
GCCGAAGGATGTCGCTGCCGACTGGGCAATGGAGCGCCTGCCGGCCCAGTATCAGCCCGTCATACTTGAA
GCTAGACAGGCTTATCTTGGACAAGAAGAAGATCGCTTGGCCTCGCGCGCAGATCAGTTGGAAGAATTTG
TCCATTACGTAAAAGGCGAGATCACCAAGGTAGTCGGCAAATAACTGTCAGACCAAGTTTACTCATATAT
ACTTTAGATTGATTTAAAACTTCATTTTTAATTTAAAAGGATCTAGGTGAAGATCCTTTTTGATAATCTC
ATGACCAAAATCCCTTAACGTGAGTTTTCGTTCCACTGAGCGTCAGACCCCGTAGAAAAGATCAAAGGAT
CTTCTTGAGATCCTTTTTTTCTGCGCGTAATCTGCTGCTTGCAAACAAAAAAACCACCGCTACCAGCGGT
GGTTTGTTTGCCGGATCAAGAGCTACCAACTCTTTTTCCGAAGGTAACTGGCTTCAGCAGAGCGCAGATA
CCAAATACTGTTCTTCTAGTGTAGCCGTAGTTAGGCCACCACTTCAAGAACTCTGTAGCACCGCCTACAT
ACCTCGCTCTGCTAATCCTGTTACCAGTGGCTGCTGCCAGTGGCGATAAGTCGTGTCTTACCGGGTTGGA
CTCAAGACGATAGTTACCGGATAAGGCGCAGCGGTCGGGCTGAACGGGGGGTTCGTGCACACAGCCCAGC
TTGGAGCGAACGACCTACACCGAACTGAGATACCTACAGCGTGAGCTATGAGAAAGCGCCACGCTTCCCG
AAGGGAGAAAGGCGGACAGGTATCCGGTAAGCGGCAGGGTCGGAACAGGAGAGCGCACGAGGGAGCTTCC
